Addgene plasmid #173328: RVD-CT9
Purpose: One-step assembly of custom RVD arrays to construct DdCBE, TALE, etc.
Depositing lab: Bin Shen. Depositing organization: Nanjing Medical University. Publication: Precision modeling of mitochondrial diseases in zebrafish via DdCBE-mediated mtDNA base editing. Guo J, Zhang X, Chen X, Sun H, Dai Y, Wang J, Qian X, Tan L, Lou X, Shen B. Cell Discov. 2021 Sep 3;7(1):78. doi: 10.1038/s41421-021-00307-9. PubMed 34480028.
Backbone
  Vector backbone: TetR T vector
  Vector type: Unspecified
Growth in bacteria
  Bacterial resistance: Tetracycline, 10 μg/mL
  Growth temperature: 37°C
  Growth strain: DH5alpha
  Copy number: High Copy
Gene/Insert
  Gene/Insert name: HD-NG dimer RVD at Position9
  Species: Synthetic
  Mutation: no
  Cloning method: Restriction Enzyme; 5′ cloning site Unknown (unknown if destroyed)
Terms and licenses: Academic/Nonprofit Terms; Industry Terms: Not Available to Industry
Depositor comments: RVD is inserted into TA site of TetR T vector
How to cite: RVD-CT9 was a gift from Bin Shen (Addgene plasmid # 173328 ; http://n2t.net/addgene:173328 ; RRID:Addgene_173328)
