[The description below was written by a language model from this plasmid's Addgene catalogue record and pLannotate feature annotations shown in this document.]
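Description:
RVD-CT9 is a small (about 2.6 kb) bacterial cloning plasmid that serves as one module in a library for one-step assembly of custom TALE repeat arrays, such as those used to build DdCBE mitochondrial base editors or other TALE-based proteins. It is built on a "TetR T vector" backbone, a TA-cloning vector into whose TA site the module was inserted. The plasmid is propagated in E. coli at high copy number from a ColE1/pUC-type origin of replication. Selection is with tetracycline, provided by a tetracycline efflux protein gene (TcR) driven by its native tet promoter. The annotation also picks up a short RSF origin fragment, a short kanamycin-resistance gene fragment and a T7 promoter. The two fragments appear to be non-functional remnants of vector construction rather than working elements.

The insert is a synthetic dimer of two TALE repeats carrying the repeat-variable diresidues HD and NG, which in the standard TALE code recognise C and T respectively, consistent with the "CT" in the name. The module is designated for position 9 of the array, so it is meant to be combined in a defined order with dimer modules for the other positions to build a DNA-binding domain for a chosen target sequence. The automated feature table does not annotate the RVD insert itself. It presumably lies in the unannotated stretch between the T7 promoter and the origin, but the record does not confirm this. The record also does not specify the flanking restriction sites or the enzymes used for assembly. There are no eukaryotic expression elements, so the plasmid functions purely as a parts donor. The associated work applied the assembled DdCBEs to mitochondrial DNA editing for modelling mitochondrial disease in zebrafish.
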