Features (pLannotate 1.2.2; 6 found; start..end, strand, type, name):
    481..520     -  rep_origin     RSF ori (fragment): Plasmids containing the RSF 1030 origin of replication can be propagated in E. coli cells that contain additional plasmids with compatible origins.
    536..564     +  promoter       tet promoter: E. coli promoter for tetracycline efflux protein gene
    612..1802    +  CDS            TcR: tetracycline efflux protein; tet; confers resistance to tetracycline
   1900..1974    +  CDS            KanR (fragment): aminoglycoside phosphotransferase; aphA-3; confers resistance to kanamycin
   1977..1995    -  promoter       T7 promoter: promoter for bacteriophage T7 RNA polymerase
   2421..409     +  rep_origin     ori (across the origin): high-copy-number ColE1/pMB1/pBR322/pUC origin of replication
>Addgene plasmid #173328 | RVD-CT9 | addgene full sequence | sequence record 355451 | Addgene NGS Result
CAAGAACTCTGTAGCACCGCCTACATACCTCGCTCTGCTAATCCTGTTACCAGTGGCTGCTGCCAGTGGC
GATAAGTCGTGTCTTACCGGGTTGGACTCAAGACGATAGTTACCGGATAAGGCGCAGCGGTCGGGCTGAA
CGGGGGGTTCGTGCACACAGCCCAGCTTGGAGCGAACGACCTACACCGAACTGAGATACCTACAGCGTGA
GCTATGAGAAAGCGCCACGCTTCCCGAAGGGAGAAAGGCGGACAGGTATCCGGTAAGCGGCAGGGTCGGA
ACAGGAGAGCGCACGAGGGAGCTTCCAGGGGGAAACGCCTGGTATCTTTATAGTCCTGTCGGGTTTCGCC
ACCTCTGACTTGAGCGTCGATTTTTGTGATGCTCGTCAGGGGGGCGGAGCCTATGGAAAAACGCCAGCAA
CGCGGCCTTTTTACGGTTCCTGGCCTTTTGCTGGCCTTTTGCTCACATGTTCTTTCCTGCGTTATCCACA
GAATCAGGGGATAACGCAGGAAAGAACATGAATTAATTCTCATGTTTGACAGCTTATCATCGATTAGCTT
TAATGCGGTAGTTTATCACAGTTAAATTGCTAACGCAGTCAGGCACCGTGTATGAAATCTAACAATGCGC
TCATCGTCATCCTCGGCACCGTCACCCTGGATGCTGTAGGCATAGGCTTGGTTATGCCGGTACTGCCGGG
CCTCTTGCGGGATATCGTCCATTCCGACAGCATCGCCAGTCACTATGGCGTGCTGCTAGCGCTATATGCG
TTGATGCAATTTCTATGCGCACCCGTTCTCGGAGCACTGTCCGACCGCTTTGGCCGCCGCCCAGTCCTGC
TCGCTTCGCTACTTGGAGCCACTATCGACTACGCGATCATGGCGACCACACCCGTCCTGTGGATTCTCTA
CGCCGGACGCATCGTGGCCGGCATCACCGGCGCCACAGGTGCGGTTGCTGGCGCCTATATCGCCGACATC
ACCGATGGGGAAGATCGGGCTCGCCACTTCGGGCTCATGAGCGCTTGTTTCGGCGTGGGTATGGTGGCAG
GCCCCGTGGCCGGGGGACTGTTGGGCGCCATCTCCTTACATGCACCATTCCTTGCGGCGGCGGTGCTCAA
CGGCCTCAACCTACTACTGGGCTGCTTCCTAATGCAGGAGTCGCATAAGGGAGAGCGCCGACCCATGCCC
TTGAGAGCCTTCAACCCAGTCAGCTCCTTCCGGTGGGCGCGGGGCATGACTATCGTCGCCGCACTTATGA
CTGTCTTCTTTATCATGCAACTCGTAGGACAGGTGCCGGCAGCGCTCTGGGTCATTTTCGGCGAGGACCG
CTTTCGCTGGAGCGCGACGATGATCGGCCTGTCGCTTGCGGTATTCGGAATCTTGCACGCCCTCGCTCAA
GCCTTCGTCACTGGTCCCGCCACCAAACGTTTCGGCGAGAAGCAGGCCATTATCGCCGGCATGGCGGCCG
ACGCGCTGGGCTACGTCTTGCTGGCGTTCGCGACGCGAGGCTGGATGGCCTTCCCCATTATGATTCTTCT
CGCTTCCGGCGGCATCGGGATGCCCGCGTTGCAGGCCATGCTGTCCAGGCAGGTAGATGACGACCATCAG
GGACAGCTTCAAGGATCGCTCGCGGCTCTTACCAGCCTAACTTCGATCATTGGACCGCTGATCGTCACGG
CGATTTATGCCGCCTCGGCGAGCACATGGAACGGGTTGGCATGGATTGTAGGCGCCGCCCTATACCTTGT
CTGCCTCCCCGCGTTGCGTCGCGGTGCATGGAGCCGGGCCACCTCGACCTGAATGGAAGCCGGCGGCACC
TCGCTAACGGATTCACCACTCCAAGAATTGGAGCCAATCAATTCTTGCGGAGAACTGTGAATGCGCAAAC
CAACCCTTGATCGGGGAAGAACAGTATGTCGAGCTATTTTTTGACTTACTGGGGATCAAGCCTGATTGGG
AGAAAATAAAATATCCCCTATAGTGAGTCGTATTACATGGTCATAGCTGTTTCCTGGCAGCTCTGGCCCG
TGTCTCAAAATCTCTGATGTTACATTGCACAAGATAAAAATATATCATCATGCCTCCTCTAGACCAAAGC
TGGTCTCGTTCCCATGACGGTGGCAAACAGGCTCTTGAAACCGTCCAACGCCTTCTACCAGTTCTCTGTC
AAGCCCACGGACTAACCCCAGCGCAAGTTGTAGCGATTGCTAGTAATGGGGGTGGCAAACAGGCTCTTGA
GACTGTTCAGCGCCTTCTACCAGTTCTCTGTCAAGCCCACGGCCTGACGCCCGAGCAAGTTGTAGCGATT
GCCTCTTGAGACCATATCTGGTCGAGCCACCCATGACCAAAATCCCTTAACGTGAGTTACGCGTCGTTCC
ACTGAGCGTCAGACCCCGTAGAAAAGATCAAAGGATCTTCTTGAGATCCTTTTTTTCTGCGCGTAATCTG
CTGCTTGCAAACAAAAAAACCACCGCTACCAGCGGTGGTTTGTTTGCCGGATCAAGAGCTACCAACTCTT
TTTCCGAAGGTAACTGGCTTCAGCAGAGCGCAGATACCAAATACTGTTCTTCTAGTGTAGCCGTAGTTAG
GCCACCACTT
