>Addgene plasmid #173328 | RVD-CT9 | depositor partial sequence | sequence record 336283 | RVD flanked by two Bsa I sites
GGTCTCGTTCCCATGACGGTGGCAAACAGGCTCTTGAAACCGTCCAACGCCTTCTACCAGTTCTCTGTCA
AGCCCACGGACTAACCCCAGCGCAAGTTGTAGCGATTGCTAGTAATGGGGGTGGCAAACAGGCTCTTGAG
ACTGTTCAGCGCCTTCTACCAGTTCTCTGTCAAGCCCACGGCCTGACGCCCGAGCAAGTTGTAGCGATTG
CCTCTTGAGACC
